Addgene plasmid #35882: Wnt9B STOP
Depositing lab: Marian Waterman. Depositing organization: University of California, Irvine. Publication: A uniform human Wnt expression library reveals a shared secretory pathway and unique signaling activities. Najdi R, Proffitt K, Sprowl S, Kaur S, Yu J, Covey TM, Virshup DM, Waterman ML. Differentiation. 2012 Sep;84(2):203-13. doi: 10.1016/j.diff.2012.06.004. Epub 2012 Jul 9. PubMed 22784633.
Backbone
  Vector backbone: pENTR/D-TOPO
  Backbone manufacturer: Invitrogen
  Backbone size w/o insert (bp): 2580
  Vector type: Entry Vector
Growth in bacteria
  Bacterial resistance: Kanamycin, 50 μg/mL
  Growth temperature: 37°C
  Growth strain: DH5alpha
  Copy number: High Copy
Gene/Insert
  Gene/Insert name: Wnt9B (alt name: Wnt9B)
  Species: H. sapiens (human)
  Insert size (bp): 1080
  Mutation: SNP Met106-->Thr
  Entrez Gene: WNT9B (a.k.a. WNT14B, WNT15)
  Cloning method: Restriction Enzyme
  Sequencing primers: 5′ M13 (-20)-FWD; 3′ M13-Reverse
Terms and licenses: Academic/Nonprofit Terms; Industry Terms: Not Available to Industry
How to cite: Wnt9B STOP was a gift from Marian Waterman (Addgene plasmid # 35882 ; http://n2t.net/addgene:35882 ; RRID:Addgene_35882)
