[The description below was written by a language model from this plasmid's Addgene catalogue record and pLannotate feature annotations shown in this document.]
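Description:
Wnt9B STOP is a Gateway entry clone built on the pENTR/D-TOPO backbone and carrying the human WNT9B open reading frame. It is a small, high-copy bacterial plasmid of about 3.7 kb, maintained through a ColE1/pUC-type origin of replication and selected with kanamycin via an aminoglycoside phosphotransferase (KanR) gene. As is typical of this backbone, rrnB T1 and T2 transcription terminators sit upstream of the cloning region and limit read-through transcription into the insert in E. coli. The short lacI and lacZα matches in the feature table are only backbone fragments, not functional genes.

The WNT9B coding sequence (an insert of roughly 1.1 kb) lies between attL1 and attL2 sites. This allows it to be transferred in a defined orientation into any attR-containing destination vector by an LR Clonase recombination reaction. The entry vector has no eukaryotic promoter, so expression depends on the destination vector chosen. A T7 promoter lies just outside attL2 and points back toward the insert, and M13 forward and reverse primer sites flank the cassette for sequencing. The name "STOP" suggests that the ORF retains its stop codon, which would yield untagged protein rather than a C-terminal fusion, although the record does not say this explicitly. The insert carries a noted single-nucleotide polymorphism that changes Met106 to Thr. The plasmid belongs to a uniform human Wnt expression library assembled to compare secretion and signaling activities across Wnt family members.
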