Features (pLannotate 1.2.2; 10 found; start..end, strand, type, name):
    121..213     +  CDS            lacI (fragment): lac repressor; lacI; The lac repressor binds to the lac operator to inhibit transcription in E. coli. This inhibition can be relieved by adding lactose or isopropyl-β-D-thiogalactopyranoside (IPTG).
    268..295     -  terminator     rrnB T2 terminator: transcription terminator T2 from the E. coli rrnB gene
    427..470     +  terminator     rrnB T1 terminator: Escherichia coli rrnB; transcription terminator T1 from the E. coli rrnB gene
    517..553     -  CDS            lacZα (fragment): LacZα fragment of β-galactosidase; lacZ fragment
    569..668     +  protein_bind   attL1: mutant version of attL; recombination site for the Gateway® LR reaction LR Clonase™
    689..1759    +  CDS            WNT9B: WNT9B_HUMAN - Also known as WNT14B From Homo sapiens (Human).
   1784..1883    -  protein_bind   attL2: mutant version of attL; recombination site for the Gateway® LR reaction LR Clonase™
   1901..1919    -  promoter       T7 promoter: promoter for bacteriophage T7 RNA polymerase
   2053..2862    +  CDS            KanR: aminoglycoside phosphotransferase; aph(3')-Ia; confers resistance to kanamycin in bacteria or G418 (Geneticin®) in eukaryotes
   3009..3597    +  rep_origin     ori: high-copy-number ColE1/pMB1/pBR322/pUC origin of replication
>Addgene plasmid #35882 | Wnt9B STOP | depositor full sequence | sequence record 44148 | Wnt9B STOP sequence 3659 bps
CTTTCCTGCGTTATCCCCTGATTCTGTGGATAACCGTATTACCGCCTTTGAGTGAGCTGATACCGCTCGC
CGCAGCCGAACGACCGAGCGCAGCGAGTCAGTGAGCGAGGAAGCGGAAGAGCGCCCAATACGCAAACCGC
CTCTCCCCGCGCGTTGGCCGATTCATTAATGCAGCTGGCACGACAGGTTTCCCGACTGGAAAGCGGGCAG
TGAGCGCAACGCAATTAATACGCGTACCGCTAGCCAGGAAGAGTTTGTAGAAACGCAAAAAGGCCATCCG
TCAGGATGGCCTTCTGCTTAGTTTGATGCCTGGCAGTTTATGGCGGGCGTCCTGCCCGCCACCCTCCGGG
CCGTTGCTTCACAACGTTCAAATCCGCTCCCGGCGGATTTGTCCTACTCAGGAGAGCGTTCACCGACAAA
CAACAGATAAAACGAAAGGCCCAGTCTTCCGACTGAGCCTTTCGTTTTATTTGATGCCTGGCAGTTCCCT
ACTCTCGCGTTAACGCTAGCATGGATGTTTTCCCAGTCACGACGTTGTAAAACGACGGCCAGTCTTAAGC
TCGGGCCCCAAATAATGATTTTATTTTGACTGATAGTGACCTGTTCGTTGCAACAAATTGATGAGCAATG
CTTTTTTATAATGCCAACTTTGTACAAAAAAGCAGGCTCCGCGGCCGCCCCCTTCACCATGCGCCCCCCG
CCCGCGCTGGCCCTGGCCGGGCTCTGCCTGCTGGCGCTGCCCGCCGCCGCCGCCTCCTACTTCGGCCTGA
CCGGGCGGGAAGTCCTGACGCCCTTCCCAGGATTGGGCACTGCGGCAGCCCCGGCACAGGGCGGGGCCCA
CCTGAAGCAGTGTGACCTGCTGAAGCTGTCCCGGCGGCAGAAGCAGCTCTGCCGGAGGGAGCCCGGCCTG
GCTGAGACCCTGAGGGATGCTGCGCACCTCGGCCTGCTTGAGTGCCAGTTTCAGTTCCGGCATGAGCGCT
GGAACTGTAGCCTGGAGGGCAGGACGGGCCTGCTCAAGAGAGGCTTCAAAGAGACAGCTTTCCTGTACGC
GGTGTCCTCTGCCGCCCTCACCCACACCCTGGCCCGGGCCTGCAGCGCTGGGCGCATGGAGCGCTGCACC
TGTGATGACTCTCCGGGGCTGGAGAGCCGGCAGGCCTGGCAGTGGGGCGTGTGCGGTGACAACCTCAAGT
ACAGCACCAAGTTTCTGAGCAACTTCCTGGGGTCCAAGAGAGGAAACAAGGACCTGCGGGCACGGGCAGA
CGCCCACAATACCCACGTGGGCATCAAGGCTGTGAAGAGTGGCCTCAGGACCACGTGTAAGTGCCATGGC
GTATCAGGCTCCTGTGCCGTGCGCACCTGCTGGAAGCAGCTCTCCCCGTTCCGTGAGACGGGCCAGGTGC
TGAAACTGCGCTATGACTCGGCTGTCAAGGTGTCCAGTGCCACCAATGAGGCCTTGGGCCGCCTAGAGCT
GTGGGCCCCTGCCAGGCAGGGCAGCCTCACCAAAGGCCTGGCCCCAAGGTCTGGGGACCTGGTGTACATG
GAGGACTCACCCAGCTTCTGCCGGCCCAGCAAGTACTCACCTGGCACAGCAGGTAGGGTGTGCTCCCGGG
AGGCCAGCTGCAGCAGCCTGTGCTGCGGGCGGGGCTATGACACCCAGAGCCGCCTGGTGGCCTTCTCCTG
CCACTGCCAGGTGCAGTGGTGCTGCTACGTGGAGTGCCAGCAATGTGTGCAGGAGGAGCTTGTGTACACC
TGCAAGCACTGAATTCTAAGGGTGGGCGCGCCGACCCAGCTTTCTTGTACAAAGTTGGCATTATAAGAAA
GCATTGCTTATCAATTTGTTGCAACGAACAGGTCACTATCAGTCAAAATAAAATCATTATTTGCCATCCA
GCTGATATCCCCTATAGTGAGTCGTATTACATGGTCATAGCTGTTTCCTGGCAGCTCTGGCCCGTGTCTC
AAAATCTCTGATGTTACATTGCACAAGATAAAAATATATCATCATGAACAATAAAACTGTCTGCTTACAT
AAACAGTAATACAAGGGGTGTTATGAGCCATATTCAACGGGAAACGTCGAGGCCGCGATTAAATTCCAAC
ATGGATGCTGATTTATATGGGTATAAATGGGCTCGCGATAATGTCGGGCAATCAGGTGCGACAATCTATC
GCTTGTATGGGAAGCCCGATGCGCCAGAGTTGTTTCTGAAACATGGCAAAGGTAGCGTTGCCAATGATGT
TACAGATGAGATGGTCAGACTAAACTGGCTGACGGAATTTATGCCTCTTCCGACCATCAAGCATTTTATC
CGTACTCCTGATGATGCATGGTTACTCACCACTGCGATCCCCGGAAAAACAGCATTCCAGGTATTAGAAG
AATATCCTGATTCAGGTGAAAATATTGTTGATGCGCTGGCAGTGTTCCTGCGCCGGTTGCATTCGATTCC
TGTTTGTAATTGTCCTTTTAACAGCGATCGCGTATTTCGTCTCGCTCAGGCGCAATCACGAATGAATAAC
GGTTTGGTTGATGCGAGTGATTTTGATGACGAGCGTAATGGCTGGCCTGTTGAACAAGTCTGGAAAGAAA
TGCATAAACTTTTGCCATTCTCACCGGATTCAGTCGTCACTCATGGTGATTTCTCACTTGATAACCTTAT
TTTTGACGAGGGGAAATTAATAGGTTGTATTGATGTTGGACGAGTCGGAATCGCAGACCGATACCAGGAT
CTTGCCATCCTATGGAACTGCCTCGGTGAGTTTTCTCCTTCATTACAGAAACGGCTTTTTCAAAAATATG
GTATTGATAATCCTGATATGAATAAATTGCAGTTTCATTTGATGCTCGATGAGTTTTTCTAATCAGAATT
GGTTAATTGGTTGTAACACTGGCAGAGCATTACGCTGACTTGACGGGACGGCGCAAGCTCATGACCAAAA
TCCCTTAACGTGAGTTACGCGTCGTTCCACTGAGCGTCAGACCCCGTAGAAAAGATCAAAGGATCTTCTT
GAGATCCTTTTTTTCTGCGCGTAATCTGCTGCTTGCAAACAAAAAAACCACCGCTACCAGCGGTGGTTTG
TTTGCCGGATCAAGAGCTACCAACTCTTTTTCCGAAGGTAACTGGCTTCAGCAGAGCGCAGATACCAAAT
ACTGTCCTTCTAGTGTAGCCGTAGTTAGGCCACCACTTCAAGAACTCTGTAGCACCGCCTACATACCTCG
CTCTGCTAATCCTGTTACCAGTGGCTGCTGCCAGTGGCGATAAGTCGTGTCTTACCGGGTTGGACTCAAG
ACGATAGTTACCGGATAAGGCGCAGCGGTCGGGCTGAACGGGGGGTTCGTGCACACAGCCCAGCTTGGAG
CGAACGACCTACACCGAACTGAGATACCTACAGCGTGAGCATTGAGAAAGCGCCACGCTTCCCGAAGGGA
GAAAGGCGGACAGGTATCCGGTAAGCGGCAGGGTCGGAACAGGAGAGCGCACGAGGGAGCTTCCAGGGGG
AAACGCCTGGTATCTTTATAGTCCTGTCGGGTTTCGCCACCTCTGACTTGAGCGTCGATTTTTGTGATGC
TCGTCAGGGGGGCGGAGCCTATGGAAAAACGCCAGCAACGCGGCCTTTTTACGGTTCCTGGCCTTTTGCT
GGCCTTTTGCTCACATGTT
