>Addgene plasmid #35882 | Wnt9B STOP | addgene partial sequence | sequence record 44960 | M13rev
TCAGCTGGATGGCAAATAATGATTTTATTTTGACTGATAGTGACCTGTTCGTTGCAACAAATTGATAAGC
AATGCTTTCTTATAATGCCAACTTTGTACAAGAAAGCTGGGTCGGCGCGCCCACCCTTAGAATTCAGTGC
TTGCAGGTGTACACAAGCTCCTCCTGCACACATTGCTGGCACTCCACGTAGCAGCACCACTGCACCTGGC
AGTGGCAGGAGAAGGCCACCAGGCGGCTCTGGGTGTCATAGCCCCGCCCGCAGCACAGGCTGCTGCAGCT
GGCCTCCCGGGAGCACACCCTACCTGCTGTGCCAGGTGAGTACTTGCTGGGCCGGCAGAAGCTGGGTGAG
TCCTCCATGTACACCAGGTCCCCAGACCTTGGGGCCAGGCCTTTGGTGAGGCTGCCCTGCCTGGCAGGGG
CCCACAGCTCTAGGCGGCCCAAGGCCTCATTGGTGGCACTGGACACCTTGACAGCCGAGTCATAGCGCAG
TTTCAGCACCTGGCCCGTCTCACGGAACGGGGAGAGCTGCTTCCAGCAGGTGCGCACGGCACAGGAGCCT
GATACGCCATGGCACTTACACGTGGTCCTGAGGCCACTCTTCACAGCCTTGATGCCCACGTGGGTATTGT
GGGCGTCTGCCCGTGCCCGCAGGTCCTTGTTTCCTCTCTTGGACCCCAGGAAGTTGCTCAGAAACTTGGT
GCTGTACTTGAGGTTGTCACCGCACACGCCCCACTGCCAGGCCTGCCGGCTCTCCAGCCCCGGAGAGTCA
TCACAGGTGCAGCGCTCCATGCGCCCAGCGCTGCAGGCCCGGGCCAGGGTGTGGGTGAGGGCGGCAGAGG
ACACCGCGTACAGGAAAGCTGTCTCTTTGAA
