>Addgene plasmid #35882 | Wnt9B STOP | addgene partial sequence | sequence record 46183 | M13pUC-fwd 5'-CCCAGTCACGACGTTGTAAAACG-3'
CCAATAATGATTTTATTTTGACTGATAGTGACCTGTTCGTTGCAACAAATTGATGAGCAATGCTTTTTTA
TAATGCCAACTTTGTACAAAAAAGCAGGCTCCGCGGCCGCCCCCTTCACCATGCGCCCCCCGCCCGCGCT
GGCCCTGGCCGGGCTCTGCCTGCTGGCGCTGCCCGCCGCCGCCGCCTCCTACTTCGGCCTGACCGGGCGG
GAAGTCCTGACGCCCTTCCCAGGATTGGGCACTGCGGCAGCCCCGGCACAGGGCGGGGCCCACCTGAAGC
AGTGTGACCTGCTGAAGCTGTCCCGGCGGCAGAAGCAGCTCTGCCGGAGGGAGCCCGGCCTGGCTGAGAC
CCTGAGGGATGCTGCGCACCTCGGCCTGCTTGAGTGCCAGTTTCAGTTCCGGCATGAGCGCTGGAACTGT
AGCCTGGAGGGCAGGACGGGCCTGCTCAAGAGAGGCTTCAAAGAGACAGCTTTCCTGTACGCGGTGTCCT
CTGCCGCCCTCACCCACACCCTGGCCCGGGCCTGCAGCGCTGGGCGCATGGAGCGCTGCACCTGTGATGA
CTCTCCGGGGCTGGAGAGCCGGCAG
